Addgene plasmid #122202: pHAGE mNeonGreen-Core (HBc from HBV) IRES puro
Purpose: Plasmid coding for mNeonGreen-Core protein (from HBV AYW) and a puromycin resistance in a lentiviral backbone.
Depositing lab: Raphael Gaudin. Publication: Hypoxia-induced human deoxyribonuclease I is a cellular restriction factor of hepatitis B virus. Hallez C, Li X, Suspene R, Thiers V, Bouzidi MS, M Dorobantu C, Lucansky V, Wain-Hobson S, Gaudin R, Vartanian JP. Nat Microbiol. 2019 Apr 1. pii: 10.1038/s41564-019-0405-x. doi: 10.1038/s41564-019-0405-x. PubMed 30936483.
Backbone
  Vector backbone: pHAGE
  Vector type: Mammalian Expression
  Selectable markers: Puromycin
Growth in bacteria
  Bacterial resistance: Ampicillin, 100 μg/mL
  Growth temperature: 37°C
  Growth strain: NEB Stable
  Copy number: Unknown
Gene/Insert 1
  Gene/Insert name: HBc from HBV AYW (alt name: Core, capsid)
  Insert size (bp): 547
  Cloning method: Restriction Enzyme; 5′ cloning site NotI (unknown if destroyed); 3′ cloning site BamHI (unknown if destroyed)
  Sequencing primers: 5′ gcctcagacagtggttcaaagtttt; 3′ ctttataagggtcgatgtcggaac
Gene/Insert 2
  Gene/Insert name: mNeonGreen (alt name: mNG)
  Insert size (bp): 708
  Tag / fusion protein: GGSGGSGGS linker (N terminal on insert)
  Cloning method: Restriction Enzyme; 5′ cloning site NotI (unknown if destroyed); 3′ cloning site BamHI (unknown if destroyed)
  Sequencing primers: 5′ ATGGGCATGGACGAGCTGTACAA; 3′ cttcggccagtaacgttaggg
Terms and licenses: Academic/Nonprofit Terms; Industry Terms: Not Available to Industry
How to cite: pHAGE mNeonGreen-Core (HBc from HBV) IRES puro was a gift from Raphael Gaudin (Addgene plasmid # 122202 ; http://n2t.net/addgene:122202 ; RRID:Addgene_122202)
