[The description below was written by a language model from this plasmid's Addgene catalogue record and pLannotate feature annotations shown in this document.]
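Description:
pHAGE mNeonGreen-Core (HBc from HBV) IRES puro is an HIV-1-derived lentiviral transfer vector built on the pHAGE backbone for expression in mammalian cells, about 9.5 kb in the sequenced record. It is propagated in E. coli through a high-copy ColE1/pUC-type origin with ampicillin selection (β-lactamase under its own promoter). A recombination-deficient strain is listed for growth, as is common for LTR-containing plasmids. The viral portion carries the elements needed for packaging and transduction: LTR sequences flanking the cassette, the Ψ packaging signal with an adjoining gag fragment, the Rev response element for Rev-dependent nuclear export of the genomic RNA, and the cPPT/CTS, which aids nuclear import of the reverse-transcribed genome. Small fragments annotated as nef, rev, lacI, SV40 ori and SV40 poly(A) appear to be backbone remnants rather than functional units.

The payload is a single bicistronic transcript driven by the strong constitutive human EF-1α promoter. The first open reading frame is mNeonGreen, a bright monomeric green/yellow fluorescent protein, followed after a short gap by the hepatitis B virus core (capsid) protein of genotype D, subtype ayw. This arrangement is consistent with the glycine-serine linker noted in the catalogue joining the two and places the fluorophore at the N terminus of Core. Downstream, an EMCV IRES permits cap-independent translation of puromycin N-acetyltransferase from the same mRNA, so puromycin-resistant cells should also express the fusion. A WPRE precedes the 3′ LTR to enhance transcript stability and expression. The construct is suited to generating stably transduced, puromycin-selected cell lines in which HBV core protein can be followed by fluorescence, and it was deposited in connection with work on cellular restriction of HBV.
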