Features (pLannotate 1.2.2; 25 found; start..end, strand, type, name):
    377..634     +  LTR            5' LTR (truncated): truncated 5' long terminal repeat (LTR) from HIV-1
    681..806     +  misc_feature   HIV-1 Ψ: packaging signal of human immunodeficiency virus type 1
    790..1128    +  CDS            HIV-1 gag (fragment): gag protein from human immunodeficiency virus 1; gag
   1303..1536    +  misc_feature   RRE: The Rev response element (RRE) of HIV-1 allows for Rev-dependent mRNA export from the nucleus to the cytoplasm.
   1913..2013    +  CDS            Rev (fragment): human immunodeficiency virus 1 (HIV-1) Rev protein; rev; enhances nuclear export of unspliced and incompletely spliced viral mRNAs
   2058..2175    +  misc_feature   cPPT/CTS: central polypurine tract and central termination sequence of HIV-1
   2223..3401    +  promoter       EF-1α promoter: strong constitutive promoter for human elongation factor EF-1α
   3417..4124    +  CDS            mNeonGreen: mNeonGreen is a basic (constitutively fluorescent) green/yellow fluorescent protein published in 2013, derived from Branchiostoma lanceolatum. It is reported to be a very rapidly-maturing monomer with moderate acid sensitivity.
   4152..4697    +  CDS            C (sequence withheld): CAPSD_HBVD3 - Experimental evidence at protein level: Swiss-Prot protein existence level 1. Encapsidates hepatitis delta genome. From Hepatitis B virus genotype D subtype ayw (isolate France/Tiollais/1979) (HBV-D).
   4809..5271    +  misc_feature   IRES: internal ribosome entry site (IRES) of the encephalomyocarditis virus (EMCV)
   5285..5882    +  CDS            PuroR (fragment): puromycin N-acetyltransferase; pac from Streptomyces; confers resistance to puromycin
   5898..6486    +  misc_feature   WPRE: woodchuck hepatitis virus posttranscriptional regulatory element
   6481..6591    +  CDS            nef (fragment): NEF_SIVS4 - Experimental evidence at protein level: Swiss-Prot protein existence level 1. Interferes with TCR signaling from the cell membrane. Interacts with CD247/TCRZ (TCR zeta chain) and exert potent down- regulation of cell surface TCR/CD3 complexes. From Simian immunodeficiency virus (isolate F236/smH4) (SIV-sm) (Simian immunodeficiency virus sooty mangabey monkey).
   6634..6814    +  LTR            5' LTR (truncated): truncated 5' long terminal repeat (LTR) from HIV-1
   6947..7051    +  promoter       AmpR promoter: bla
   7052..7912    +  CDS            AmpR: β-lactamase; bla; confers resistance to ampicillin, carbenicillin, and related antibiotics
   8083..8671    +  rep_origin     ori: high-copy-number ColE1/pMB1/pBR322/pUC origin of replication
   8854..8908    +  CDS            lacI (fragment): lac repressor; lacI; The lac repressor binds to the lac operator to inhibit transcription in E. coli. This inhibition can be relieved by adding lactose or isopropyl-β-D-thiogalactopyranoside (IPTG).
   8914..9007    +  rep_origin     SV40 ori (fragment): SV40 origin of replication
   9032..9069    +  CDS            lacI (fragment): lac repressor; lacI; The lac repressor binds to the lac operator to inhibit transcription in E. coli. This inhibition can be relieved by adding lactose or isopropyl-β-D-thiogalactopyranoside (IPTG).
   9082..9103    +  protein_bind   CAP binding site: CAP binding activates transcription in the presence of cAMP. E. coli catabolite activator protein
   9118..9148    +  promoter       lac promoter: promoter for the E. coli lac operon
   9156..9172    +  protein_bind   lac operator: The lac repressor binds to the lac operator to inhibit transcription in E. coli. This inhibition can be relieved by adding lactose or isopropyl-β-D-thiogalactopyranoside (IPTG). lac repressor encoded by lacI
   9206..9289    +  polyA_signal   SV40 poly(A) signal (fragment): SV40 polyadenylation signal
   9456..329     +  CDS            nef (fragment) (across the origin): NEF_HV1BR - Experimental evidence at protein level: Swiss-Prot protein existence level 1. Extracellular Nef protein targets CD4(+) T-lymphocytes for apoptosis by interacting with CXCR4 surface receptors (PubMed:14990729). From Human immunodeficiency virus type 1 group M subtype B (isolate BRU/LAI) (HIV-1).
>Addgene plasmid #122202 | pHAGE mNeonGreen-Core (HBc from HBV) IRES puro | addgene full sequence | sequence record 241284 | Addgene NGS Result
TGGAAGGGCTAATTCACTCCCAAAGAAGACAAGATATCCTTGATCTGTGGATCTACCACACACAAGGCTA
CTTCCCTGATTAGCAGAACTACACACCAGGGCCAGGGGTCAGATATCCACTGACCTTTGGATGGTGCTAC
AAGCTAGTACCAGTTGAGCCAGATAAGGTAGAAGAGGCCAATAAAGGAGAGAACACCAGCTTGTTACACC
CTGTGAGCCTGCATGGGATGGATGACCCGGAGAGAGAAGTGTTAGAGTGGAGGTTTGACAGCCGCCTAGC
ATTTCATCACGTGGCCCGAGAGCTGCATCCGGAGTACTTCAAGAACTGCTGATATCGAGCTTGCTACAAG
GGACTTTCCGCTGGGGACTTTCCAGGGAGGCGTGGCCTGGGCGGGACTGGGGAGTGGCGAGCCCTCAGAT
CCTGCATATAAGCAGCTGCTTTTTGCCTGTACTGGGTCTCTCTGGTTAGACCAGATCTGAGCCTGGGAGC
TCTCTGGCTAACTAGGGAACCCACTGCTTAAGCCTCAATAAAGCTTGCCTTGAGTGCTTCAAGTAGTGTG
TGCCCGTCTGTTGTGTGACTCTGGTAACTAGAGATCCCTCAGACCCTTTTAGTCAGTGTGGAAAATCTCT
AGCAGTGGCGCCCGAACAGGGACTTGAAAGCGAAAGGGAAACCAGAGGAGCTCTCTCGACGCAGGACTCG
GCTTGCTGAAGCGCGCACGGCAAGAGGCGAGGGGCGGCGACTGGTGAGTACGCCAAAAATTTTGACTAGC
GGAGGCTAGAAGGAGAGAGATGGGTGCGAGAGCGTCAGTATTAAGCGGGGGAGAATTAGATCGCGATGGG
AAAAAATTCGGTTAAGGCCAGGGGGAAAGAAAAAATATAAATTAAAACATATAGTATGGGCAAGCAGGGA
GCTAGAACGATTCGCAGTTAATCCTGGCCTGTTAGAAACATCAGAAGGCTGTAGACAAATACTGGGACAG
CTACAACCATCCCTTCAGACAGGATCAGAAGAACTTAGATCATTATATAATACAGTAGCAACCCTCTATT
GTGTGCATCAAAGGATAGAGATAAAAGACACCAAGGAAGCTTTAGACAAGATAGAGGAAGAGCAAAACAA
AAGTAAGACCACCGCACAGCAAGCGGCCGGCCGCTGATCTTCAGACCTGGAGGAGGAGATATGAGGGACA
ATTGGAGAAGTGAATTATATAAATATAAAGTAGTAAAAATTGAACCATTAGGAGTAGCACCCACCAAGGC
AAAGAGAAGAGTGGTGCAGAGAGAAAAAAGAGCAGTGGGAATAGGAGCTTTGTTCCTTGGGTTCTTGGGA
GCAGCAGGAAGCACTATGGGCGCAGCGTCAATGACGCTGACGGTACAGGCCAGACAATTATTGTCTGGTA
TAGTGCAGCAGCAGAACAATTTGCTGAGGGCTATTGAGGCGCAACAGCATCTGTTGCAACTCACAGTCTG
GGGCATCAAGCAGCTCCAGGCAAGAATCCTGGCTGTGGAAAGATACCTAAAGGATCAACAGCTCCTGGGG
ATTTGGGGTTGCTCTGGAAAACTCATTTGCACCACTGCTGTGCCTTGGAATGCTAGTTGGAGTAATAAAT
CTCTGGAACAGATTTGGAATCACACGACCTGGATGGAGTGGGACAGAGAAATTAACAATTACACAAGCTT
AATACACTCCTTAATTGAAGAATCGCAAAACCAGCAAGAAAAGAATGAACAAGAATTATTGGAATTAGAT
AAATGGGCAAGTTTGTGGAATTGGTTTAACATAACAAATTGGCTGTGGTATATAAAATTATTCATAATGA
TAGTAGGAGGCTTGGTAGGTTTAAGAATAGTTTTTGCTGTACTTTCTATAGTGAATAGAGTTAGGCAGGG
ATATTCACCATTATCGTTTCAGACCCACCTCCCAACCCCGAGGGGACCCGACAGGCCCGAAGGAATAGAA
GAAGAAGGTGGAGAGAGAGACAGAGACAGATCCATTCGATTAGTGAACGGATCTCGACGGTATCGCCGAA
TTCACAAATGGCAGTATTCATCCACAATTTTAAAAGAAAAGGGGGGATTGGGGGGTACAGTGCAGGGGAA
AGAATAGTAGACATAATAGCAACAGACATACAAACTAAAGAATTACAAAAACAAATTACAAAAATTCAAA
ATTTTCGGGTTTATTACAGGGACAGCAGAGATCCAGTTTGGACTAGTCGTGAGGCTCCGGTGCCCGTCAG
TGGGCAGAGCGCACATCGCCCACAGTCCCCGAGAAGTTGGGGGGAGGGGTCGGCAATTGAACCGGTGCCT
AGAGAAGGTGGCGCGGGGTAAACTGGGAAAGTGATGTCGTGTACTGGCTCCGCCTTTTTCCCGAGGGTGG
GGGAGAACCGTATATAAGTGCAGTAGTCGCCGTGAACGTTCTTTTTCGCAACGGGTTTGCCGCCAGAACA
CAGGTAAGTGCCGTGTGTGGTTCCCGCGGGCCTGGCCTCTTTACGGGTTATGGCCCTTGCGTGCCTTGAA
TTACTTCCACCTGGCTGCAGTACGTGATTCTTGATCCCGAGCTTCGGGTTGGAAGTGGGTGGGAGAGTTC
GAGGCCTTGCGCTTAAGGAGCCCCTTCGCCTCGTGCTTGAGTTGAGGCCTGGCCTGGGCGCTGGGGCCGC
CGCGTGCGAATCTGGTGGCACCTTCGCGCCTGTCTCGCTGCTTTCGATAAGTCTCTAGCCATTTAAAATT
TTTGATGACCTGCTGCGACGCTTTTTTTCTGGCAAGATAGTCTTGTAAATGCGGGCCAAGATCTGCACAC
TGGTATTTCGGTTTTTGGGGCCGCGGGCGGCGACGGGGCCCGTGCGTCCCAGCGCACATGTTCGGCGAGG
CGGGGCCTGCGAGCGCGGCCACCGAGAATCGGACGGGGGTAGTCTCAAGCTGGCCGGCCTGCTCTGGTGC
CTGGCCTCGCGCCGCCGTGTATCGCCCCGCCCTGGGCGGCAAGGCTGGCCCGGTCGGCACCAGTTGCGTG
AGCGGAAAGATGGCCGCTTCCCGGCCCTGCTGCAGGGAGCTCAAAATGGAGGACGCGGCGCTCGGGAGAG
CGGGCGGGTGAGTCACCCACACAAAGGAAAAGGGCCTTTCCGTCCTCAGCCGTCGCTTCATGTGACTCCA
CGGAGTACCGGGCGCCGTCCAGGCACCTCGATTAGTTCTCGAGCTTTTGGAGTACGTCGTCTTTAGGTTG
GGGGGAGGGGTTTTATGCGATGGAGTTTCCCCACACTGAGTGGGTGGAGACTGAAGTTAGGCCAGCTTGG
CACTTGATGTAATTCTCCTTGGAATTTGCCCTTTTTGAGTTTGGATCTTGGTTCATTCTCAAGCCTCAGA
CAGTGGTTCAAAGTTTTTTTCTTCCATTTCAGGTGTCGTGAAGCGGCCGCGCCACCATGGTGAGCAAGGG
CGAGGAGGATAACATGGCCTCTCTCCCAGCGACACATGAGTTACACATCTTTGGCTCCATCAACGGTGTG
GACTTTGACATGGTGGGTCAGGGCACCGGCAATCCAAATGATGGTTATGAGGAGTTAAACCTGAAGTCCA
CCAAGGGTGACCTCCAGTTCTCCCCCTGGATTCTGGTCCCTCATATCGGGTATGGCTTCCATCAGTACCT
GCCCTACCCTGACGGGATGTCGCCTTTCCAGGCCGCCATGGTAGATGGCTCCGGATACCAAGTCCATCGC
ACAATGCAGTTTGAAGATGGTGCCTCCCTTACTGTTAACTACCGCTACACCTACGAGGGAAGCCACATCA
AAGGAGAGGCCCAGGTGAAGGGGACTGGTTTCCCTGCTGACGGTCCTGTGATGACCAACTCGCTGACCGC
TGCGGACTGGTGCAGGTCGAAGAAGACTTACCCCAACGACAAAACCATCATCAGTACCTTTAAGTGGAGT
TACACCACTGGAAATGGCAAGCGCTACCGGAGCACTGCGCGGACCACCTACACCTTTGCCAAGCCAATGG
CGGCTAACTATCTGAAGAACCAGCCGATGTACGTGTTCCGTAAGACGGAGCTCAAGCACTCCAAGACCGA
GCTCAACTTCAAGGAGTGGCAAAAGGCCTTTACCGATGTGATGGGCATGGACGAGCTGTACAAGGGAGGT
TCTGGTGGTTCTGGTGGTTCC
[546 nt withheld, positions 4152-4697]
TAGGGATCCCTCCCCCCCCCCTAACGTTACTGGCCGAAGCCGCTTGGAATAAGGCCGGTGTGCGTTTGTC
TATATGTTATTTTCCACCATATTGCCGTCTTTTGGCAATGTGAGGGCCCGGAAACCTGGCCCTGTCTTCT
TGACGAGCATTCCTAGGGGTCTTTCCCCTCTCGCCAAAGGAATGCAAGGTCTGTTGAATGTCGTGAAGGA
AGCAGTTCCTCTGGAAGCTTCTTGAAGACAAACAACGTCTGTAGCGACCCTTTGCAGGCAGCGGAACCCC
CCACCTGGCGACAGGTGCCTCTGCGGCCAAAAGCCACGTGTATAAGATACACCTGCAAAGGCGGCACAAC
CCCAGTGCCACGTTGTGAGTTGGATAGTTGTGGAAAGAGTCAAATGGCTCTCCTCAAGCGTATTCAACAA
GGGGCTGAAGGATGCCCAGAAGGTACCCCATTGTATGGGATCTGATCTGGGGCCTCGGTGCACATGCTTT
ACATGTGTTTAGTCGAGGTTAAAAAAACGTCTAGGCCCCCCGAACCACGGGGACGTGGTTTTCCTTTGAA
AAACACGATGATAATATGGCCACACATATGACCGAGTACAAGCCCACGGTGCGCCTCGCCACCCGCGACG
ACGTCCCCAGGGCCGTACGCACCCTCGCCGCCGCGTTCGCCGACTACCCCGCCACGCGCCACACCGTCGA
TCCGGACCGCCACATCGAGCGGGTCACCGAGCTGCAAGAACTCTTCCTCACGCGCGTCGGGCTCGACATC
GGCAAGGTGTGGGTCGCGGACGACGGCGCCGCGGTGGCGGTCTGGACCACGCCGGAGAGCGTCGAAGCGG
GGGCGGTGTTCGCCGAGATCGGCCCGCGCATGGCCGAGTTGAGCGGTTCCCGGCTGGCCGCGCAGCAACA
GATGGAAGGCCTCCTGGCGCCGCACCGGCCCAAGGAGCCCGCGTGGTTCCTGGCCACCGTCGGCGTCTCG
CCCGACCACCAGGGCAAGGGTCTGGGCAGCGCCGTCGTGCTCCCCGGAGTGGAGGCGGCCGAGCGCGCCG
GGGTGCCCGCCTTCCTGGAGACCTCCGCGCCCCGCAACCTCCCCTTCTACGAGCGGCTCGGCTTCACCGT
CACCGCCGACGTCGAGGTGCCCGAAGGACCGCGCACCTGGTGCATGACCCGCAAGCCCGGTGCCTAAATC
GATAGATCCTAATCAACCTCTGGATTACAAAATTTGTGAAAGATTGACTGGTATTCTTAACTATGTTGCT
CCTTTTACGCTATGTGGATACGCTGCTTTAATGCCTTTGTATCATGCTATTGCTTCCCGTATGGCTTTCA
TTTTCTCCTCCTTGTATAAATCCTGGTTGCTGTCTCTTTATGAGGAGTTGTGGCCCGTTGTCAGGCAACG
TGGCGTGGTGTGCACTGTGTTTGCTGACGCAACCCCCACTGGTTGGGGCATTGCCACCACCTGTCAGCTC
CTTTCCGGGACTTTCGCTTTCCCCCTCCCTATTGCCACGGCGGAACTCATCGCCGCCTGCCTTGCCCGCT
GCTGGACAGGGGCTCGGCTGTTGGGCACTGACAATTCCGTGGTGTTGTCGGGGAAATCATCGTCCTTTCC
TTGGCTGCTCGCCTGTGTTGCCACCTGGATTCTGCGCGGGACGTCCTTCTGCTACGTCCCTTCGGCCCTC
AATCCAGCGGACCTTCCTTCCCGCGGCCTGCTGCCGGCTCTGCGGCCTCTTCCGCGTCTTCGCCTTCGCC
CTCAGACGAGTCGGATCTCCCTTTGGGCCGCCTCCCCGCCTGGTACCTTTAAGACCAATGACTTACAAGG
CAGCTGTAGATCTTAGCCACTTTTTAAAAGAAAAGGGGGGACTGGAAGGGCTAATTCACTCCCAACGAAG
ACAAGATCACCTGCAGGACAGGCGCGCCCTGCTTTTTGCTTGTACTGGGTCTCTCTGGTTAGACCAGATC
TGAGCCTGGGAGCTCTCTGGCTAACTAGGGAACCCACTGCTTAAGCCTCAATAAAGCTTGCCTTGAGTGC
TTCAAGTAGTGTGTGCCCGTCTGTTGTGTGACTCTGGTAACTAGAGATCCCTCAGACCCTTTTAGTCAGT
GTGGAAAATCTCTAGCACCCGGGCGATTAAGGAAAGGGCTAGATCATTCTTGAAGACGAAAGGGCCTCGT
GATACGCCTATTTTTATAGGTTAATGTCATGATAATAATGGTTTCTTAGACGTCAGGTGGCACTTTTCGG
GGAAATGTGCGCGGAACCCCTATTTGTTTATTTTTCTAAATACATTCAAATATGTATCCGCTCATGAGAC
AATAACCCTGATAAATGCTTCAATAATATTGAAAAAGGAAGAGTATGAGTATTCAACATTTCCGTGTCGC
CCTTATTCCCTTTTTTGCGGCATTTTGCCTTCCTGTTTTTGCTCACCCAGAAACGCTGGTGAAAGTAAAA
GATGCTGAAGATCAGTTGGGTGCACGAGTGGGTTACATCGAACTGGATCTCAACAGCGGTAAGATCCTTG
AGAGTTTTCGCCCCGAAGAACGTTTTCCAATGATGAGCACTTTTAAAGTTCTGCTATGTGGCGCGGTATT
ATCCCGTGTTGACGCCGGGCAAGAGCAACTCGGTCGCCGCATACACTATTCTCAGAATGACTTGGTTGAG
TACTCACCAGTCACAGAAAAGCATCTTACGGATGGCATGACAGTAAGAGAATTATGCAGTGCTGCCATAA
CCATGAGTGATAACACTGCGGCCAACTTACTTCTGACAACGATCGGAGGACCGAAGGAGCTAACCGCTTT
TTTGCACAACATGGGGGATCATGTAACTCGCCTTGATCGTTGGGAACCGGAGCTGAATGAAGCCATACCA
AACGACGAGCGTGACACCACGATGCCTGTAGCAATGGCAACAACGTTGCGCAAACTATTAACTGGCGAAC
TACTTACTCTAGCTTCCCGGCAACAATTAATAGACTGGATGGAGGCGGATAAAGTTGCAGGACCACTTCT
GCGCTCGGCCCTTCCGGCTGGCTGGTTTATTGCTGATAAATCTGGAGCCGGTGAGCGTGGGTCTCGCGGT
ATCATTGCAGCACTGGGGCCAGATGGTAAGCCCTCCCGTATCGTAGTTATCTACACGACGGGGAGTCAGG
CAACTATGGATGAACGAAATAGACAGATCGCTGAGATAGGTGCCTCACTGATTAAGCATTGGTAACTGTC
AGACCAAGTTTACTCATATATACTTTAGATTGATTTAAAACTTCATTTTTAATTTAAAAGGATCTAGGTG
AAGATCCTTTTTGATAATCTCATGACCAAAATCCCTTAACGTGAGTTTTCGTTCCACTGAGCGTCAGACC
CCGTAGAAAAGATCAAAGGATCTTCTTGAGATCCTTTTTTTCTGCGCGTAATCTGCTGCTTGCAAACAAA
AAAACCACCGCTACCAGCGGTGGTTTGTTTGCCGGATCAAGAGCTACCAACTCTTTTTCCGAAGGTAACT
GGCTTCAGCAGAGCGCAGATACCAAATACTGTTCTTCTAGTGTAGCCGTAGTTAGGCCACCACTTCAAGA
ACTCTGTAGCACCGCCTACATACCTCGCTCTGCTAATCCTGTTACCAGTGGCTGCTGCCAGTGGCGATAA
GTCGTGTCTTACCGGGTTGGACTCAAGACGATAGTTACCGGATAAGGCGCAGCGGTCGGGCTGAACGGGG
GGTTCGTGCACACAGCCCAGCTTGGAGCGAACGACCTACACCGAACTGAGATACCTACAGCGTGAGCTAT
GAGAAAGCGCCACGCTTCCCGAAGGGAGAAAGGCGGACAGGTATCCGGTAAGCGGCAGGGTCGGAACAGG
AGAGCGCACGAGGGAGCTTCCAGGGGGAAACGCCTGGTATCTTTATAGTCCTGTCGGGTTTCGCCACCTC
TGACTTGAGCGTCGATTTTTGTGATGCTCGTCAGGGGGGCGGAGCCTATGGAAAAACGCCAGCAACGCGG
CCTTTTTACGGTTCCTGGCCTTTTGCTGGCCTTTTGCTCACATGTTCTTTCCTGCGTTATCCCCTGATTC
TGTGGATAACCGTATTACCGCCTTTGAGTGAGCTGATACCGCTCGCCGCAGCCGAACGACCGAGCGCAGC
GAGTCAGTGAGCGAGGAAGCGGAAGAGCGCCCAATACGCAAACCGCCTCTCCCCGCGCGTTGGCCGATTC
ATTAATGCAGCAAGCTCATGGCTGACTAATTTTTTTTATTTATGCAGAGGCCGAGGCCGCCTCGGCCTCT
GAGCTATTCCAGAAGTAGTGAGGAGGCTTTTTTGGAGGCCTAGGCTTTTGCAAAAAGCTCCCCGTGGCAC
GACAGGTTTCCCGACTGGAAAGCGGGCAGTGAGCGCAACGCAATTAATGTGAGTTAGCTCACTCATTAGG
CACCCCAGGCTTTACACTTTATGCTTCCGGCTCGTATGTTGTGTGGAATTGTGAGCGGATAACAATTTCA
CACAGGAAACAGCTATGACATGATTACGAATTTCACAAATAAAGCATTTTTTTCACTGCATTCTAGTTGT
GGTTTGTCCAAACTCATCAATGTATCTTATCATGTCTGGATCAACTGGATAACTCAAGCTAACCAAAATC
ATCCCAAACTTCCCACCCCATACCCTATTACCACTGCCAATTACCTGTGGTTTCATTTACTCTAAACCTG
TGATTCCTCTGAATTATTTTCATTTTAAAGAAATTGTATTTGTTAAATATGTACTACAAACTTAGTAGT
